>Addgene plasmid #139224 | pPD564 CAG MCS (TUPV4) | depositor full sequence | sequence record 270922 | pPD564 CAG MCS (TUPV4) sequence 6220 bps
GACGGATCGGGAGATCGAAGACGGTTACAATATCCCGTGAAGCTTGAGTGGAATCAAGATCTGGGGAGGT
CGCTGAGTAGTGCGCGAGCAAAATTTAAGCTACAACAAGGCAAGGCTTGACCGACAATTGCATGAAGAAT
CTGCTTAGGGTTAGGCGTTTTGCGCTGCTTCGCGATGTACGGGCCAGATATACGCGTTGACATTGATTAT
TGACTAGTTATTAATAGTAATCAATTACGGGGTCATTAGTTCATAGCCCATATATGGAGTTCCGCGTTAC
ATAACTTACGGTAAATGGCCCGCCTGGCTGACCGCCCAACGACCCCCGCCCATTGACGTCAATAATGACG
TATGTTCCCATAGTAACGCCAATAGGGACTTTCCATTGACGTCAATGGGTGGAGTATTTACGGTAAACTG
CCCACTTGGCAGTACATCAAGTGTATCATATGCCAAGTACGCCCCCTATTGACGTCAATGACGGTAAATG
GCCCGCCTGGCATTATGCCCAGTACATGACCTTATGGGACTTTCCTACTTGGCAGTACATCTACGTATTA
GTCATCGCTATTACCATGGTCGAGGTGAGCCCCACGTTCTGCTTCACTCTCCCCATCTCCCCCCCCTCCC
CACCCCCAATTTTGTATTTATTTATTTTTTAATTATTTTGTGCAGCGATGGGGGCGGGGGGGGGGGGCGC
GCGCCAGGCGGGGCGGGGCGGGGCGAGGGGCGGGGCGGGGCGAGGCGGAGAGGTGCGGCGGCAGCCAATC
AGAGCGGCGCGCTCCGAAAGTTTCCTTTTATGGCGAGGCGGCGGCGGCGGCGGCCCTATAAAAAGCGAAG
CGCGCGGCGGGCGGGAGTCGCTGCGCGCTGCCTTCGCCCCGTGCCCCGCTCCGCCGCCGCCTCGCGCCGC
CCGCCCCGGCTCTGACTGACCGCGTTACTCCCACAGGTGAGCGGGCGGGACGGCCCTTCTCCTCCGGGCT
GTAATTAGCGCTTGGTTTAATGACGGCTTGTTTCTTTTCTGTGGCTGCGTGAAAGCCTTGAGGGGCTCCG
GGAGGGCCCTTTGTGCGGGGGGAGCGGCTCGGGGGGTGCGTGCGTGTGTGTGTGCGTGGGGAGCGCCGCG
TGCGGCTCCGCGCTGCCCGGCGGCTGTGAGCGCTGCGGGCGCGGCGCGGGGCTTTGTGCGCTCCGCAGTG
TGCGCGAGGGGAGCGCGGCCGGGGGCGGTGCCCCGCGGTGCGGGGGGGGCTGCGAGGGGAACAAAGGCTG
CGTGCGGGGTGTGTGCGTGGGGGGGTGAGCAGGGGGTGTGGGCGCGTCGGTCGGGCTGCAACCCCCCCTG
CACCCCCCTCCCCGAGTTGCTGAGCACGGCCCGGCTTCGGGTGCGGGGCTCCGTACGGGGCGTGGCGCGG
GGCTCGCCGTGCCGGGCGGGGGGTGGCGGCAGGTGGGGGTGCCGGGCGGGGCGGGGCCGCCTCGGGCCGG
GGAGGGCTCGGGGGAGGGGCGCGGCGGCCCCCGGAGCGCCGGCGGCTGTCGAGGCGCGGCGAGCCGCAGC
CATTGCCTTTTATGGTAATCGTGCGAGAGGGCGCAGGGACTTCCTTTGTCCCAAATCTGTGCGGAGCCGA
AATCTGGGAGGCGCCGCCGCACCCCCTCTAGCGGGCGCGGGGCGAAGCGGTGCGGCGCCGGCAGGAAGGA
AATGGGCGGGGAGGGCCTTCGTGCGTCGCCGCGCCGCCGTCCCCTTCTCCCTCTCCAGCCTCGGGGCTGT
CCGCGGGGGGACGGCTGCCTTCGGGGGGGACGGGGCAGGGCGGGGTTCGGCTTCTGGCGTGTGACCGGCG
GCTCTAGAGCCTCTGCTAACCATGTTCATGCCTTCTTCTTTTTCCTACAGCTCCTGGGCAACGTGCTGGT
TATTGTGCTGTCTCATCATTTTGGCAAAGAATTCTTATCTGGCTAACTAGAGAACCCACTGCTTACTGGC
TTATCGAAATTAATACGACTCACTATAGGGAGTCCCAAGCTGGCTAGCGTTTAAACTTAAGCTTGGTACC
GAGCTCGGATCCACTAGTCCAGTGTGGTGGAATTCTGCAGATATCCAGCACAGTGGCGGCCGCTCGAGTC
TAGAGGGCCCGTTTAAACCCGCTGATCAGCCTCGACTGTGCCTTCTAGTTGCCAGCCATCTGTTGTTTGC
CCCTCCCCCGTGCCTTCCTTGACCCTGGAAGGTGCCACTCCCACTGTCCTTTCCTAATAAAATGAGGAAA
TTGCATCGCATTGTCTGAGTAGGTGTCATTCTATTCTGGGGGGTGGGGTGGGGCAGGACAGCAAGGGGGA
GGATTGGGAAGTCAATAGCAGGCATGCTGGGGATGCGGTGGGCTCTATGGCTTCTGAGGCAGGTCGACAC
TGTTTAACAAGCCCGTCAGTAGAGCGCATCGCGATAAGCTCTAGAGGGACAGCCCCCCCCCAAAGCCCCC
AGGGATGTAATTACGTCCCTCCCCCGCTAGGGGGCAGCAGCGAGCCGCCCGGGGCTCCGCTCCGGTCCGG
CGCTCCCCCCGCATCCCCGAGCCGGCAGCGTGCGGGGACAGCCCGGGCACGGGGAAGGTGGCACGGGATC
GCTTTCCTCTGAACGCTTCTCGCTGCTCTTTGAGCCTGCAGACACCTGGGGGGATACGGGGAAAAAGCTT
TAGGCTGAAAGAGAGATTTAGAATGACAGAATCATAGAACGGCCTGCGTACGGATGGGGCTCTAGCTCTA
GAGCTTGATATCGAATTCCTGCAGCCCCGCTAGAGGGACAGCCCCCCCCCAAAGCCCCCAGGGATGTAAT
TACGTCCCTCCCCCGCTAGGGGGCAGCAGCGAGCCGCCCGGGGCTCCGCTCCGGTCCGGCGCTCCCCCCG
CATCCCCGAGCCGGCAGCGTGCGGGGACAGCCCGGGCACGGGGAAGGTGGCACGGGATCGCTTTCCTCTG
AACGCTTCTCGCTGCTCTTTGAGCCTGCAGACACCTGGGGGGATACGGGGAAAAAGCTTTAGGCTGAAAG
AGAGATTTAGAATGACAGAATCATAGAACGGCCTGGGCGCGCCTGGTGGCGAACGATCAACAGACGGGAG
AGGCAGAAAGTCTTCGCTGACAGCGACCGGACTCTAGGGGGTATCCCC
[124 nt withheld, positions 3129-3252]
C
[91 nt withheld, positions 3254-3344]
A
[49 nt withheld, positions 3346-3394]
CCTTTGACGTTGGAGTCCACGTTCTTT
[37 nt withheld, positions 3422-3458]
ACCCTATCTCGGTCTATTCTTTTGATTTATAAGGGATTTTGCCGATTTCGGCCTATTGGTTAAAAAATGA
GCTGATTTAACAAAAATTTAACGCGAATTAATTCTGTGGAATGTGTGTCAGTTAGGCTCAATTAGTCAGC
AACCATAGTCCCGCCCCTAACTCCGCCCATCCCGCCCCTAACTCCGCCCAGTTCCGCCCATTCTCCGCCC
CATGGCTGACTAATTTTTTTTATTTATGCAGAGGCCGAGGCCGCCTCTGCCTCTGAGCTATTCCAGAAGT
AGTGAGGAGGCTTTTTTGGAGGCCTAGGCTTTTGCAAAAAGCTCCCGGGAGCTTGTATATCCATTTTCGG
AGGTTGGGCTTCGGAATCGTTTTCCGGGACGCCGGCTGGATGATCCTCCAGCGCGGGGATCTCATGCTGG
AGTTCTTCGCCCACCCCAACTTGTTTATTGCAGCTTATAATGGTTACAAATAAAGCAATAGCATCACAAA
TTTCACAAATAAAGCATTTTTTTCACTGCATTCTAGTTGTGGTTTGTCCAAACTCATCAATGTATCTTAT
CATGTCTGTATACCGTCGACCTCTAGCTAGAGCTTGGCGTAATCATGGTCATAGCTGTTTCCTGTGTGAA
ATTGTTATCCGCTCACAATTCCACACAACATACGAGCCGGAAGCATAAAGTGTAAAGCCTGGGGTGCCTA
ATGAGTGAGCTAACTCACATTAATTGCGTTGCGCTCACTGCCCGCTTTCCAGTCGGGAAACCTGTCGTGC
CAGCTGCATTAATGAATCGGCCAACGCGCGGGGAGAGGCGGTTTGCGTATTGGGCGCTCTTCCGCTTCCT
CGCTCACTGACTCGCTGCGCTCGGTCGTTCGGCTGCGGCGAGCGGTATCAGCTCACTCAAAGGCGGTAAT
ACGGTTATCCACAGAATCAGGGGATAACGCAGGAAAGAACATGTGAGCAAAAGGCCAGCAAAAGGCCAGG
AACCGTAAAAAGGCCGCGTTGCTGGCGTTTTTCCATAGGCTCCGCCCCCCTGACGAGCATCACAAAAATC
GACGCTCAAGTCAGAGGTGGCGAAACCCGACAGGACTATAAAGATACCAGGCGTTTCCCCCTGGAAGCTC
CCTCGTGCGCTCTCCTGTTCCGACCCTGCCGCTTACCGGATACCTGTCCGCCTTTCTCCCTTCGGGAAGC
GTGGCGCTTTCTCATAGCTCACGCTGTAGGTATCTCAGTTCGGTGTAGGTCGTTCGCTCCAAGCTGGGCT
GTGTGCACGAACCCCCCGTTCAGCCCGACCGCTGCGCCTTATCCGGTAACTATCGTCTTGAGTCCAACCC
GGTAAGACACGACTTATCGCCACTGGCAGCAGCCACTGGTAACAGGATTAGCAGAGCGAGGTATGTAGGC
GGTGCTACAGAGTTCTTGAAGTGGTGGCCTAACTACGGCTACACTAGAAGAACAGTATTTGGTATCTGCG
CTCTGCTGAAGCCAGTTACCTTCGGAAAAAGAGTTGGTAGCTCTTGATCCGGCAAACAAACCACCGCTGG
TAGCGGTTTTTTTGTTTGCAAGCAGCAGATTACGCGCAGAAAAAAAGGATCTCAAGAAGATCCTTTGATC
TTTTCTACGGGGTCTGACGCTCAGTGGAACGAAAACTCACGTTAAGGGATTTTGGTCATGAGATTATCAA
AAAGGATCTTCACCTAGATCCTTTTAAATTAAAAATGAAGTTTTAAATCAATCTAAAGTATATATGAGTA
AACTTGGTCTGACAGTTACCAATGCTTAATCAGTGAGGCACCTATCTCAGCGATCTGTCTATTTCGTTCA
TCCATAGTTGCCTGACTCCCCGTCGTGTAGATAACTACGATACGGGAGGGCTTACCATCTGGCCCCAGTG
CTGCAATGATACCGCGAGATCCACGCTCACCGGCTCCAGATTTATCAGCAATAAACCAGCCAGCCGGAAG
GGCCGAGCGCAGAAGTGGTCCTGCAACTTTATCCGCCTCCATCCAGTCTATTAATTGTTGCCGGGAAGCT
AGAGTAAGTAGTTCGCCAGTTAATAGTTTGCGCAACGTTGTTGCCATTGCTACAGGCATCGTGGTGTCAC
GCTCGTCGTTTGGTATGGCTTCATTCAGCTCCGGTTCCCAACGATCAAGGCGAGTTACATGATCCCCCAT
GTTGTGCAAAAAAGCGGTTAGCTCCTTCGGTCCTCCGATCGTTGTCAGAAGTAAGTTGGCCGCAGTGTTA
TCACTCATGGTTATGGCAGCACTGCATAATTCTCTTACTGTCATGCCATCCGTAAGATGCTTTTCTGTGA
CTGGTGAGTACTCAACCAAGTCATTCTGAGAATAGTGTATGCGGCGACCGAGTTGCTCTTGCCCGGCGTC
AATACGGGATAATACCGCGCCACATAGCAGAACTTTAAAAGTGCTCATCATTGGAAAACGTTCTTCGGGG
CGAAAACTCTCAAGGATCTTACCGCTGTTGAGATCCAGTTCGATGTAACCCACTCGTGCACCCAACTGAT
CTTCAGCATCTTTTACTTTCACCAGCGTTTCTGGGTGAGCAAAAACAGGAAGGCAAAATGCCGCAAAAAA
GGGAATAAGGGCGACACGGAAATGTTGAATACTCATACTCTTCCTTTTTCAATATTATTGAAGCATTTAT
CAGGGTTATTGTCTCATGAGCGGATACATATTTGAATGTATTTAGAAAAATAAACAAATAGGGGTTCCGC
GCACATTTCCCCGAAAAGTGCCACCTGACGTC
Features (pLannotate 1.2.2; 20 found; start..end, strand, type, name):
    199..578     +  enhancer       CMV enhancer: human cytomegalovirus immediate early enhancer
    580..853     +  promoter       chicken β-actin promoter: No description available
    854..1870    +  intron         chimeric intron: chimera between introns from chicken β-actin and rabbit β-globin
   1868..1924    +  CDS            HBB (fragment): HBB_LEPEU - Experimental evidence at protein level: Swiss-Prot protein existence level 1. Involved in oxygen transport from the lung to the various peripheral tissues. From Lepus europaeus (European hare).
   1928..1955    +  LTR            5' LTR (truncated) (fragment): truncated 5' long terminal repeat (LTR) from HIV-1
   1971..1989    +  promoter       T7 promoter: promoter for bacteriophage T7 RNA polymerase
   2136..2247    +  polyA_signal   bGH poly(A) signal: bovine growth hormone polyadenylation signal
   2732..2757    -  misc_feature   MCS (fragment): pBluescript multiple cloning site
   3129..3557    +  rep_origin     f1 ori (sequence partly withheld): f1 bacteriophage origin of replication; arrow indicates direction of (+) strand synthesis
   3562..3584    +  promoter       SV40 promoter (fragment): SV40 enhancer and early promoter
   3585..3776    +  promoter       SV40 promoter: SV40 early promoter
   3803..3901    +  CDS            ble (fragment): BLE_KLEPN - Experimental evidence at protein level: Swiss-Prot protein existence level 1. Binding protein with a strong affinity to the bleomycin family of antibiotics. Binds to CL990; an antimitotic-antibiotic compound. From Klebsiella pneumoniae.
   3896..4017    +  polyA_signal   SV40 poly(A) signal: SV40 polyadenylation signal
   4090..4106    -  protein_bind   lac operator: The lac repressor binds to the lac operator to inhibit transcription in E. coli. This inhibition can be relieved by adding lactose or isopropyl-β-D-thiogalactopyranoside (IPTG). lac repressor encoded by lacI
   4114..4144    -  promoter       lac promoter: promoter for the E. coli lac operon
   4159..4180    -  protein_bind   CAP binding site: CAP binding activates transcription in the presence of cAMP. E. coli catabolite activator protein
   4193..4285    -  CDS            lacI (fragment): lac repressor; lacI; The lac repressor binds to the lac operator to inhibit transcription in E. coli. This inhibition can be relieved by adding lactose or isopropyl-β-D-thiogalactopyranoside (IPTG).
   4468..5053    -  rep_origin     ori: high-copy-number ColE1/pMB1/pBR322/pUC origin of replication
   5224..6084    -  CDS            AmpR: β-lactamase; bla; confers resistance to ampicillin, carbenicillin, and related antibiotics
   6085..6189    -  promoter       AmpR promoter: bla
