[The description below was written by a language model from this plasmid's Addgene catalogue record and pLannotate feature annotations shown in this document.]
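Description:
pPD564 CAG MCS (TUPV4) is an empty mammalian expression backbone from the COMET synthetic biology toolkit, built on the pcDNA-derived Golden Gate vector pPD005. The record designates it as a mammalian Modular Cloning (mMoClo) vector of type TUPV4, a label that presumably marks it as the position-4 transcription-unit vector in a hierarchical assembly scheme, although the record does not expand the abbreviation. The plasmid is 6,220 bp. It is maintained in E. coli at high copy through a ColE1/pUC-type origin and selected with ampicillin via the β-lactamase gene and its native promoter. An f1 origin is also present, which could support single-stranded DNA production.

The expression cassette is driven by the composite CAG promoter, annotated as the CMV immediate-early enhancer, the chicken β-actin promoter and a chimeric β-actin/β-globin intron. This combination gives strong, broadly active transcription in mammalian cells. The short rabbit-type β-globin fragment annotated at the intron's end most likely belongs to the CAG element rather than being a functional coding region. Downstream lie a T7 promoter, the region that holds the multiple cloning site where a gene of interest would be inserted, and a bGH polyadenylation signal. No insert is present.

Elsewhere the backbone carries an SV40 early promoter followed by only a small fragment of a bleomycin-resistance (ble) gene and an SV40 poly(A) signal. The annotation therefore shows no intact mammalian selection marker. Several other short annotations are probably cloning remnants or spurious matches, including an HIV-1 LTR fragment, a lacI fragment and the lac promoter/operator. The plasmid is intended as a recipient for cloning a coding sequence under CAG control, for transfection or for assembly into multi-gene constructs.
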