Addgene plasmid #139224: pPD564 CAG MCS (TUPV4)
Purpose: (Empty Backbone) mMoClo TUPV4, with CAG promoter and an MCS
Depositing lab: Joshua Leonard. Depositing organization: Northwestern University. Publication: The COMET toolkit for composing customizable genetic programs in mammalian cells. Donahue PS, Draut JW, Muldoon JJ, Edelstein HI, Bagheri N, Leonard JN. Nat Commun. 2020 Feb 7;11(1):779. doi: 10.1038/s41467-019-14147-5. PubMed 32034124.
Backbone
  Vector backbone: pPD005 pcDNA Golden Gate
  Vector type: Mammalian Expression, Synthetic Biology
Growth in bacteria
  Bacterial resistance: Ampicillin, 100 μg/mL
  Growth temperature: 37°C
  Growth strain: DH5alpha
  Copy number: High Copy
Gene/Insert
  Gene/Insert name: None
Terms and licenses: Academic/Nonprofit Terms; Industry Terms: Not Available to Industry
Depositor comments: Leonard Lab plasmid reference number: L1497
How to cite: pPD564 CAG MCS (TUPV4) was a gift from Joshua Leonard (Addgene plasmid # 139224 ; http://n2t.net/addgene:139224 ; RRID:Addgene_139224)
