>Addgene plasmid #139224 | pPD564 CAG MCS (TUPV4) | addgene partial sequence | sequence record 331742 | Addgene Partial NGS Result
GGGGCGGGGCGGGGCGAGGCGGAGAGGTGCGGCGGCAGCCAATCAGAGCGGCGCGCTCCGAAAGTTTCCT
TTTATGGCGAGGCGGCGGCGGCGGCGGCCCTATAAAAAGCGAAGCGCGCGGCGGGCGGGAGTCGCTGCGC
GCTGCCTTCGCCCCGTGCCCCGCTCCGCCGCCGCCTCGCGCCGCCCGCCCCGGCTCTGACTGACCGCGTT
ACTCCCACAGGTGAGCGGGCGGGACGGCCCTTCTCCTCCGGGCTGTAATTAGCGCTTGGTTTAATGACGG
CTTGTTTCTTTTCTGTGGCTGCGTGAAAGCCTTGAGGGGCTCCGGGAGGGCCCTTTGTGCGGGGGGAGCG
GCTCGGGGGGTGCGTGCGTGTGTGTGTGCGTGGGGAGCGCCGCGTGCGGCTCCGCGCTGCCCGGCGGCTG
TGAGCGCTGCGGGCGCGGCGCGGGGCTTTGTGCGCTCCGCAGTGTGCGCGAGGGGAGCGCGGCCGGGGGC
GGTGCCCCGCGGTGCGGGGGGGGCTGCGAGGGGAACAAAGGCTGCGTGCGGGGTGTGTGCGTGGGGGGGT
GAGCAGGGGGTGTGGGCGCGTCGGTCGGGCTGCAACCCCCCCTGCACCCCCCTCCCCGAGTTGCTGAGCA
CGGCCCGGCTTCGGGTGCGGGGCTCCGTACGGGGCGTGGCGCGGGGCTCGCCGTGCCGGGCGGGGGGTGG
CGGCAGGTGGGGGTGCCGGGCGGGGCGGGGCCGCCTCGGGCCGGGGAGGGCTCGGGGGAGGGGCGCGGCG
GCCCCCGGAGCGCCGGCGGCTGTCGAGGCGCGGCGAGCCGCAGCCATTGCCTTTTATGGTAATCGTGCGA
GAGGGCGCAGGGACTTCCTTTGTCCCAAATCTGTGCGGAGCCGAAATCTGGGAGGCGCCGCCGCACCCCC
TCTAGCGGGCGCGGGGCGAAGCGGTGCGGCGCCGGCAGGAAGGAAATGGGCGGGGAGGGCCTTCGTGCGT
CGCCGCGCCGCCGTCCCCTTCTCCCTCTCCAGCCTCGGGGCTGTCCGCGGGGGGACGGCTGCCTTCGGGG
GGGACGGGGCAGGGCGGGGTTCGGCTTCTGGCGTGTGACCGGCGGCTCTAGAGCCTCTGCTAACCATGTT
CATGCCTTCTTCTTTTTCCTACAGCTCCTGGGCAACGTGCTGGTTATTGTGCTGTCTCATCATTTTGGCA
AAGAATTCTTATCTGGCTAACTAGAGAACCCACTGCTTACTGGCTTATCGAAATTAATACGACTCACTAT
AGGGAGTCCCAAGCTGGCTAGCGTTTAAACTTAAGCTTGGTACCGAGCTCGGATCCACTAGTCCAGTGTG
GTGGAATTCTGCAGATATCCAGCACAGTGGCGGCCGCTCGAGTCTAGAGGGCCCGTTTAAACCCGCTGAT
CAGCCTCGACTGTGCCTTCTAGTTGCCAGCCATCTGTTGTTTGCCCCTCCCCCGTGCCTTCCTTGACCCT
GGAAGGTGCCACTCCCACTGTCCTTTCCTAATAAAATGAGGAAATTGCATCGCATTGTCTGAGTAGGTGT
CATTCTATTCTGGGGGGTGGGGTGGGGCAGGACAGCAAGGGGGAGGATTGGGAAGTCAATAGCAGGCATG
CTGGGGATGCGGTGGGCTCTATGGCTTCTGAGGCAGGTCGACACTGTTTAACAAGCCCGTCAGTAGAGCG
CATCGCGATAAGCTCTAGAGGGACAGCCCCCCCCCAAAGCCCCCAGGGATGTAATTACGTCCCTCCCCCG
CTAGGGGGCAGCAGCGAGCCGCCCGGGGCTCCGCTCCGGTCCGGCGCTCCCCCCGCATCCCCGAGCCGGC
AGCGTGCGGGGACAGCCCGGGCACGGGGAAGGTGGCACGGGATCGCTTTCCTCTGAACGCTTCTCGCTGC
TCTTTGAGCCTGCAGACACCTGGGGGGATACGGGGAAAAAGCTTTAGGCTGAAAGAGAGATTTAGAATGA
CAGAATCATAGAACGGCCTGCGTACGGATGGGGCTCTAGCTCTAGAGCTTGATATCGAATTCCTGCAGCC
CCGCTAGAGGGACAGCCCCCCCCCAAAGCCCCCAGGGATGTAATTACGTCCCTCCCCCGCTAGGGGGCAG
CAGCGAGCCGCCCGGGGCTCCGCTCCGGTCCGGCGCTCCCCCCGCATCCCCGAGCCGGCAGCGTGCGGGG
ACAGCCCGGGCACGGGGAAGGTGGCACGGGATCGCTTTCCTCTGAACGCTTCTCGCTGCTCTTTGAGCCT
GCAGACACCTGGGGGGATACGGGGAAAAAGCTTTAGGCTGAAAGAGAGATTTAGAATGACAGAATCATAG
AACGGCCTGGGCGCGCCTGGTGGCGAACGATCAACAGACGGGAGAGGCAGAAAGTCTTCGCTGACAGCGA
CCGGACTCTAGGGGGTATCCCC
[124 nt withheld, positions 2403-2526]
C
[91 nt withheld, positions 2528-2618]
A
[49 nt withheld, positions 2620-2668]
CCTTTGACGTTGGAGTCCACGTTCTTT
[37 nt withheld, positions 2696-2732]
ACCCTATCTCGGTCTATTCTTTTGATTTATAAGGGATTTTGCCGATTTCGGCCTATTGGTTAAAAAATGA
GCTGATTTAACAAAAATTTAACGCGAATTAATTCTGTGGAATGTGTGTCAGTTAGGCTCAATTAGTCAGC
AACCATAGTCCCGCCCCTAACTCCGCCCATCCCGCCCCTAACTCCGCCCAGTTCCGCCCATTCTCCGCCC
CATGGCTGACTAATTTTTTTTATTTATGCAGAGGCCGAGGCCGCCTCTGCCTCTGAGCTATTCCAGAAGT
AGTGAGGAGGCTTTTTTGGAGGCCTAGGCTTTTGCAAAAAGCTCCCGGGAGCTTGTATATCCATTTTCGG
AGGTTGGGCTTCGGAATCGTTTTCCGGGACGCCGGCTGGATGATCCTCCAGCGCGGGGATCTCATGCTGG
AGTTCTTCGCCCACCCCAACTTGTTTATTGCAGCTTATAATGGTTACAAATAAAGCAATAGCATCACAAA
TTTCACAAATAAAGCATTTTTTTCACTGCATTCTAGTTGTGGTTTGTCCAAACTCATCAATGTATCTTAT
CATGTCTGTATACCGTCGACCTCTAGCTAGAGCTTGGCGTAATCATGGTCATAGCTGTTTCCTGTGTGAA
ATTGTTATCCGCTCACAATTCCACACAACATACGAGCCGGAAGCATAAAGTGTAAAGCCTGGGGTGCCTA
ATGAGTGAGCTAACTCACATTAATTGCGTTGCGCTCACTGCCCGCTTTCCAGTCGGGAAACCTGTCGTGC
CAGCTGCATTAATGAATCGGCCAACGCGCGGGGAGAGGCGGTTTGCGTATTGGGCGCTCTTCCGCTTCCT
CGCTCACTGACTCGCTGCGCTCGGTCGTTCGGCTGCGGCGAGCGGTATCAGCTCACTCAAAGGCGGTAAT
ACGGTTATCCACAGAATCAGGGGATAACGCAGGAAAGAACATGTGAGCAAAAGGCCAGCAAAAGGCCAGG
AACCGTAAAAAGGCCGCGTTGCTGGCGTTTTTCCATAGGCTCCGCCCCCCTGACGAGCATCACAAAAATC
GACGCTCAAGTCAGAGGTGGCGAAACCCGACAGGACTATAAAGATACCAGGCGTTTCCCCCTGGAAGCTC
CCTCGTGCGCTCTCCTGTTCCGACCCTGCCGCTTACCGGATACCTGTCCGCCTTTCTCCCTTCGGGAAGC
GTGGCGCTTTCTCATAGCTCACGCTGTAGGTATCTCAGTTCGGTGTAGGTCGTTCGCTCCAAGCTGGGCT
GTGTGCACGAACCCCCCGTTCAGCCCGACCGCTGCGCCTTATCCGGTAACTATCGTCTTGAGTCCAACCC
GGTAAGACACGACTTATCGCCACTGGCAGCAGCCACTGGTAACAGGATTAGCAGAGCGAGGTATGTAGGC
GGTGCTACAGAGTTCTTGAAGTGGTGGCCTAACTACGGCTACACTAGAAGAACAGTATTTGGTATCTGCG
CTCTGCTGAAGCCAGTTACCTTCGGAAAAAGAGTTGGTAGCTCTTGATCCGGCAAACAAACCACCGCTGG
TAGCGGTGGTTTTTTTGTTTGCAAGCAGCAGATTACGCGCAGAAAAAAAGGATCTCAAGAAGATCCTTTG
ATCTTTTCTACGGGGTCTGACGCTCAGTGGAACGAAAACTCACGTTAAGGGATTTTGGTCATGAGATTAT
CAAAAAGGATCTTCACCTAGATCCTTTTAAATTAAAAATGAAGTTTTAAATCAATCTAAAGTATATATGA
GTAAACTTGGTCTGACAGTTACCAATGCTTAATCAGTGAGGCACCTATCTCAGCGATCTGTCTATTTCGT
TCATCCATAGTTGCCTGACTCCCCGTCGTGTAGATAACTACGATACGGGAGGGCTTACCATCTGGCCCCA
GTGCTGCAATGATACCGCGAGATCCACGCTCACCGGCTCCAGATTTATCAGCAATAAACCAGCCAGCCGG
AAGGGCCGAGCGCAGAAGTGGTCCTGCAACTTTATCCGCCTCCATCCAGTCTATTAATTGTTGCCGGGAA
GCTAGAGTAAGTAGTTCGCCAGTTAATAGTTTGCGCAACGTTGTTGCCATTGCTACAGGCATCGTGGTGT
CACGCTCGTCGTTTGGTATGGCTTCATTCAGCTCCGGTTCCCAACGATCAAGGCGAGTTACATGATCCCC
CATGTTGTGCAAAAAAGCGGTTAGCTCCTTCGGTCCTCCGATCGTTGTCAGAAGTAAGTTGGCCGCAGTG
TTATCACTCATGGTTATGGCAGCACTGCATAATTCTCTTACTGTCATGCCATCCGTAAGATGCTTTTCTG
TGACTGGTGAGTACTCAACCAAGTCATTCTGAGAATAGTGTATGCGGCGACCGAGTTGCTCTTGCCCGGC
GTCAATACGGGATAATACCGCGCCACATAGCAGAACTTTAAAAGTGCTCATCATTGGAAAACGTTCTTCG
GGGCGAAAACTCTCAAGGATCTTACCGCTGTTGAGATCCAGTTCGATGTAACCCACTCGTGCACCCAACT
GATCTTCAGCATCTTTTACTTTCACCAGCGTTTCTGGGTGAGCAAAAACAGGAAGGCAAAATGCCGCAAA
AAAGGGAATAAGGGCGACACGGAAATGTTGAATACTCATACTCTTCCTTTTTCAATATTATTGAAGCATT
TATCAGGGTTATTGTCTCATGAGCGGATACATATTTGAATGTATTTAGAAAAATAAACAAATAGGGGTTC
CGCGCACATTTCCCCGAAAAGTGCCACCTGACGTCGACGGATCGGGAGATCGAAGACGGTTACAATATCC
CGTGAAGCTTGAGTGGAATCAAGATCTGGGGAGGTCGCTGAGTAGTGCGCGAGCAAAATTTAAGCTACAA
CAAGGCAAGGCTTGACCGACAATTGCATGAAGAATCTGCTTAGGGTTAGGCGTTTTGCGCTGCTTCGCGA
TGTACGGGCCAGATATACGCGTTGACATTGATTATTGACTAGTTATTAATAGTAATCAATTACGGGGTCA
TTAGTTCATAGCCCATATATGGAGTTCCGCGTTACATAACTTACGGTAAATGGCCCGCCTGGCTGACCGC
CCAACGACCCCCGCCCATTGACGTCAATAATGACGTATGTTCCCATAGTAACGCCAATAGGGACTTTCCA
TTGACGTCAATGGGTGGAGTATTTACGGTAAACTGCCCACTTGGCAGTACATCAAGTGTATCATATGCCA
AGTACGCCCCCTATTGACGTCAATGACGGTAAATGGCCCGCCTGGCATTATGCCCAGTACATGACCTTAT
GGGACTTTCCTACTTGGCAGTACATCTACGTATTAGTCATCGCTATTACCATGGTCGAGGTGAGCCCCAC
GTTCTGCTTCACTCTCCCCATCTCCCCCCCCTCCCCACCCCCAATTTTGTATTTATTTATTTTTTAATTA
TTTTGTGC
